Addgene plasmid #160983: pGST-POLA1-N0
Purpose: Express a fragment of mouse Pola1 protein
Depositing lab: Zhiguo Zhang. Depositing organization: Columbia University. Publication: DNA polymerase alpha interacts with H3-H4 and facilitates the transfer of parental histones to lagging strands. Li Z, Hua X, Serra-Cardona A, Xu X, Gan S, Zhou H, Yang WS, Chen CL, Xu RM, Zhang Z. Sci Adv. 2020 Aug 26;6(35):eabb5820. doi: 10.1126/sciadv.abb5820. eCollection 2020 Aug. PubMed 32923642.
Backbone
  Vector backbone: pGST-parallel
  Vector type: Bacterial Expression
Growth in bacteria
  Bacterial resistance: Ampicillin, 100 μg/mL
  Growth temperature: 37°C
  Growth strain: DH5alpha
  Copy number: High Copy
Gene/Insert
  Gene/Insert name: POLA1
  Species: M. musculus (mouse)
  Insert size (bp): 168
  Entrez Gene: Pola1 (a.k.a. AW321876, Pola)
  Tag / fusion protein: GST (N terminal on backbone)
  Cloning method: Restriction Enzyme; 5′ cloning site Unknown (unknown if destroyed)
Terms and licenses: Academic/Nonprofit Terms; Industry Terms: Not Available to Industry
How to cite: pGST-POLA1-N0 was a gift from Zhiguo Zhang (Addgene plasmid # 160983 ; http://n2t.net/addgene:160983 ; RRID:Addgene_160983)
