[The description below was written by a language model from this plasmid's Addgene catalogue record and pLannotate feature annotations shown in this document.]
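Description:
pGST-POLA1-N0 is a bacterial expression plasmid built on the pGST-parallel backbone for producing a short fragment of mouse DNA polymerase alpha catalytic subunit (Pola1) as an N-terminal GST fusion in E. coli. It is maintained through a high-copy ColE1/pUC-type origin and selected with ampicillin via the β-lactamase gene. The annotation also picks up small remnants of an RSF origin, bom and rop sequences, and a lac promoter/lacZα segment. These appear to be backbone leftovers rather than functional parts of the design.

Expression is driven by the hybrid tac promoter with an adjacent lac operator. The plasmid carries its own lacI gene, so transcription is repressed until it is induced with IPTG or lactose. The reading frame begins with Schistosoma japonicum glutathione S-transferase, followed by a TEV protease recognition site and then the Pola1 sequence. This allows capture of the fusion on glutathione resin and optional removal of the GST moiety by TEV cleavage.

The catalogue lists the insert as 168 bp, which matches the first annotated Pola1 segment. The feature table, however, also shows a second, immediately adjacent Pola1 match of about 336 bp. The record does not explain whether this downstream stretch is translated or lies beyond a stop codon, so the exact extent of the expressed fragment is uncertain.

The stated purpose is simply to express a fragment of mouse Pola1. The associated publication concerns the interaction of polymerase alpha with histones H3-H4 and parental histone transfer to lagging strands, which suggests use in mapping or binding assays with purified protein.
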