Features (pLannotate 1.2.2; 20 found; start..end, strand, type, name):
     48..181     +  rep_origin     RSF ori (fragment): Plasmids containing the RSF 1030 origin of replication can be propagated in E. coli cells that contain additional plasmids with compatible origins.
    186..237     -  misc_feature   bom (fragment): basis of mobility region from pBR322
    244..321     +  promoter       lacI promoter: lacI
    322..1404    +  CDS            lacI: lac repressor; lacI; The lac repressor binds to the lac operator to inhibit transcription in E. coli. This inhibition can be relieved by adding lactose or isopropyl-β-D-thiogalactopyranoside (IPTG).
   1417..1438    +  protein_bind   CAP binding site: CAP binding activates transcription in the presence of cAMP. E. coli catabolite activator protein
   1453..1483    +  promoter       lac promoter: promoter for the E. coli lac operon
   1491..1507    +  protein_bind   lac operator: The lac repressor binds to the lac operator to inhibit transcription in E. coli. This inhibition can be relieved by adding lactose or isopropyl-β-D-thiogalactopyranoside (IPTG). lac repressor encoded by lacI
   1527..1700    +  CDS            lacZα: LacZα fragment of β-galactosidase; lacZ fragment
   1964..2080    -  CDS            yciV (fragment): RNAAM_ECOLI - Also known as trpH From Escherichia coli (strain K12).
   2156..2184    +  promoter       tac promoter: strong E. coli promoter; hybrid between the trp and lac UV5 promoters
   2192..2208    +  protein_bind   lac operator: The lac repressor binds to the lac operator to inhibit transcription in E. coli. This inhibition can be relieved by adding lactose or isopropyl-β-D-thiogalactopyranoside (IPTG). lac repressor encoded by lacI
   2231..2884    +  CDS            GST26_SCHJA: Experimental evidence at protein level: Swiss-Prot protein existence level 1. GST isoenzymes appear to play a central role in the parasite detoxification system. Other functions are also suspected including a role in increasing the solubility of haematin in the parasite gut. From Schistosoma japonicum (Blood fluke).
   2897..2917    +  CDS            TEV site: tobacco etch virus (TEV) protease recognition and cleavage site
   2924..3091    +  CDS            Pola1 (fragment): DPOLA_MOUSE - Also known as Pola. Experimental evidence at protein level: Swiss-Prot protein existence level 1. Catalytic subunit of the DNA polymerase alpha complex (also known as the alpha DNA polymerase-primase complex) which plays an essential role in the initiation of DNA synthesis (PubMed:8253737, PubMed:8026492). During the S phase of the cell cycle, the DNA polymerase alpha complex (composed of a catalytic subunit POLA1, a regulatory subunit POLA2 and two primase subunits PRIM1 and PRIM2) is recruited to DNA at the replicative forks via direct interactions with MCM10 and WDHD1. The pri
   3091..3426    +  CDS            Pola1 (fragment): DPOLA_MOUSE - Also known as Pola. Experimental evidence at protein level: Swiss-Prot protein existence level 1. Catalytic subunit of the DNA polymerase alpha complex (also known as the alpha DNA polymerase-primase complex) which plays an essential role in the initiation of DNA synthesis (PubMed:8253737, PubMed:8026492). During the S phase of the cell cycle, the DNA polymerase alpha complex (composed of a catalytic subunit POLA1, a regulatory subunit POLA2 and two primase subunits PRIM1 and PRIM2) is recruited to DNA at the replicative forks via direct interactions with MCM10 and WDHD1. The pri
   3533..3572    +  CDS            rop (fragment): Rop protein, which maintains plasmids at low copy number; rop
   3674..3714    +  misc_feature   bom (fragment): basis of mobility region from pBR322
   3819..3923    +  promoter       AmpR promoter: bla
   3924..4784    +  CDS            AmpR: β-lactamase; bla; confers resistance to ampicillin, carbenicillin, and related antibiotics
   4955..5543    +  rep_origin     ori: high-copy-number ColE1/pMB1/pBR322/pUC origin of replication
>Addgene plasmid #160983 | pGST-POLA1-N0 | addgene full sequence | sequence record 318096 | Addgene NGS Result
AACGCCAGCAACGCGGCCTTTTTACGGTTCCTGGCCTTTTGCTGGCCTTTTGCTCACATGTTCTTTCCTG
CGTTATCCCCTGATTCTGTGGATAACCGTATTACCGCCTTTGAGTGAGCTGATACCGCTCGCCGCAGCCG
AACGACCGAGCGCAGCGAGTCAGTGAGCGAGGAAGCGGAAGAGCGCCTGATGCGGTATTTTCTCCTTACG
CATCTGTGCGGTATTTCACACCGCATAAATTCCGACACCATCGAATGGCGCAAAACCTTTCGCGGTATGG
CATGATAGCGCCCGGAAGAGAGTCAATTCAGGGTGGTGAATGTGAAACCAGTAACGTTATACGATGTCGC
AGAGTATGCCGGTGTCTCTTATCAGACCGTTTCCCGCGTGGTGAACCAGGCCAGCCACGTTTCTGCGAAA
ACGCGGGAAAAAGTGGAAGCGGCGATGGCGGAGCTGAATTACATTCCCAACCGCGTGGCACAACAACTGG
CGGGCAAACAGTCGTTGCTGATTGGCGTTGCCACCTCCAGTCTGGCCCTGCACGCGCCGTCGCAAATTGT
CGCGGCGATTAAATCTCGCGCCGATCAACTGGGTGCCAGCGTGGTGGTGTCGATGGTAGAACGAAGCGGC
GTCGAAGCCTGTAAAGCGGCGGTGCACAATCTTCTCGCGCAACGCGTCAGTGGGCTGATCATTAACTATC
CGCTGGATGACCAGGATGCCATTGCTGTGGAAGCTGCCTGCACTAATGTTCCGGCGTTATTTCTTGATGT
CTCTGACCAGACACCCATCAACAGTATTATTTTCTCCCATGAAGACGGTACGCGACTGGGCGTGGAGCAT
CTGGTCGCATTGGGTCACCAGCAAATCGCGCTGTTAGCGGGCCCATTAAGTTCTGTCTCGGCGCGTCTGC
GTCTGGCTGGCTGGCATAAATATCTCACTCGCAATCAAATTCAGCCGATAGCGGAACGGGAAGGCGACTG
GAGTGCCATGTCCGGTTTTCAACAAACCATGCAAATGCTGAATGAGGGCATCGTTCCCACTGCGATGCTG
GTTGCCAACGATCAGATGGCGCTGGGCGCAATGCGCGCCATTACCGAGTCCGGGCTGCGCGTTGGTGCGG
ATATCTCGGTAGTGGGATACGACGATACCGAAGACAGCTCATGTTATATCCCGCCGTTAACCACCATCAA
ACAGGATTTTCGCCTGCTGGGGCAAACCAGCGTGGACCGCTTGCTGCAACTCTCTCAGGGCCAGGCGGTG
AAGGGCAATCAGCTGTTGCCCGTCTCACTGGTGAAAAGAAAAACCACCCTGGCGCCCAATACGCAAACCG
CCTCTCCCCGCGCGTTGGCCGATTCATTAATGCAGCTGGCACGACAGGTTTCCCGACTGGAAAGCGGGCA
GTGAGCGCAACGCAATTAATGTAAGTTAGCTCACTCATTAGGCACCCCAGGCTTTACACTTTATGCTTCC
GGCTCGTATGTTGTGTGGAATTGTGAGCGGATAACAATTTCACACAGGAAACAGCTATGACCATGATTAC
GGATTCACTGGCCGTCGTTTTACAACGTCGTGACTGGGAAAACCCTGGCGTTACCCAACTTAATCGCCTT
GCAGCACATCCCCCTTTCGCCAGCTGGCGTAATAGCGAAGAGGCCCGCACCGATCGCCCTTCCCAACAGT
TGCGCAGCCTGAATGGCGAATGGCGCTTTGCCTGGTTTCCGGCACCAGAAGCGGTGCCGGAAAGCTGGCT
GGAGTGCGATCTTCCTGAGGCCGATACTGTCGTCGTCCCCTCAAACTGGCAGATGCACGGTTACGATGCG
CCCATCTACACCAACGTGACCTATCCCATTACGGTCAATCCGCCGTTTGTTCCCACGGAGAATCCGACGG
GTTGTTACTCGCTCACATTTAATGTTGATGAAAGCTGGCTACAGGAAGGCCAGACGCGAATTATTTTTGA
TGGCGTTGGAATTAGCTTATCGACTGCACGGTGCACCAATGCTTCTGGCGTCAGGCAGCCATCGGAAGCT
GTGGTATGGCTGTGCAGGTCGTAAATCACTGCATAATTCGTGTCGCTCAAGGCGCACTCCCGTTCTGGAT
AATGTTTTTTGCGCCGACATCATAACGGTTCTGGCAAATATTCTGAAATGAGCTGTTGACAATTAATCAT
CGGCTCGTATAATGTGTGGAATTGTGAGCGGATAACAATTTCACACAGGAAACAGTATTCATGTCCCCTA
TACTAGGTTATTGGAAAATTAAGGGCCTTGTGCAACCCACTCGACTTCTTTTGGAATATCTTGAAGAAAA
ATATGAAGAGCATTTGTATGAGCGCGATGAAGGTGATAAATGGCGAAACAAAAAGTTTGAATTGGGTTTG
GAGTTTCCCAATCTTCCTTATTATATTGATGGTGATGTTAAATTAACACAGTCTATGGCCATCATACGTT
ATATAGCTGACAAGCACAACATGTTGGGTGGTTGTCCAAAAGAGCGTGCAGAGATTTCAATGCTTGAAGG
AGCGGTTTTGGATATTAGATACGGTGTTTCGAGAATTGCATATAGTAAAGACTTTGAAACTCTCAAAGTT
GATTTTCTTAGCAAGCTACCTGAAATGCTGAAAATGTTCGAAGATCGTTTATGTCATAAAACATATTTAA
ATGGTGATCATGTAACCCATCCTGACTTCATGTTGTATGACGCTCTTGATGTTGTTTTATACATGGACCC
AATGTGCCTGGATGCGTTCCCAAAATTAGTTTGTTTTAAAAAACGTATTGAAGCTATCCCACAAATTGAT
AAGTACTTGAAATCCAGCAAGTATATAGCATGGCCTTTGCAGGGCTGGCAAGCCACGTTTGGTGGTGGCG
ACCATCCTCCAAAAATCGATACGACCGAAAACCTGTATTTTCAGGGCGCCATGATGGCGCCCATGCACGA
AGAGGACTGTAAACTGGAGGCAAGCGCTGTGTCAGATTCAGGGAGTTTTGCAGCTTCCCGAGCTCGGCGA
GAAAAGAAATCAAAGAAAGGACGTCAAGAAGCTTTAGAGAGACTGAAAAAGGCTAAAGCTGGGGAGAAGT
ATAAATACGAAATGGGATAGGCTATGTGGAAGATGGCAGAGAGATTTTTGATGATGACCTTGAGGATGAT
GCACTTGACACCTGTGGAAAAGGAAGTGATGGCAAAGCACACAGAAAGGACAGGAAGGATGTAAAGAAAC
CTTCAGTGACAAAACCAAACAATATCAAGGCAATGTTCATTGCTAGTGCCGGGAAGAAAACTACAGATAA
AGCAGTAGACTTGTCCAAGGATGATCTGCTAGGTGACATTCTACAGGATCTAAACACTGAGACAGCTCAA
ATAACTCCACCACCTGTATTGATACCAAAGAAAAAAAGATCTACTGGGGCTTTGCTCAACCCTTTTTGAG
ATCCGGAATTCAAAGGCCTACGTCGACGAGCTCAACTAGTGCGGCCGCTTTCGAATCTAGAGCCTGCAGT
CTCGAGCGGCCGCATCGTGACTGACTGACGATCTGCCTCGCGCGTTTCGGTGATGACGGTGAAAACCTCT
GACACATGCAGCTCCCGGAGACGGTCACAGCTTGTCTGTAAGCGGATGCCGGGAGCAGACAAGCCCGTCA
GGGCGCGTCAGCGGGTGTTGGCGGGTGTCGGGGCGCAGCCATGACCCAGTCACGTAGCGATAGCGGAGTG
TATAATTCTTGAAGACGAAAGGGCCTCGTGATACGCCTATTTTTATAGGTTAATGTCATGATAATAATGG
TTTCTTAGACGTCAGGTGGCACTTTTCGGGGAAATGTGCGCGGAACCCCTATTTGTTTATTTTTCTAAAT
ACATTCAAATATGTATCCGCTCATGAGACAATAACCCTGATAAATGCTTCAATAATATTGAAAAAGGAAG
AGTATGAGTATTCAACATTTCCGTGTCGCCCTTATTCCCTTTTTTGCGGCATTTTGCCTTCCTGTTTTTG
CTCACCCAGAAACGCTGGTGAAAGTAAAAGATGCTGAAGATCAGTTGGGTGCACGAGTGGGTTACATCGA
ACTGGATCTCAACAGCGGTAAGATCCTTGAGAGTTTTCGCCCCGAAGAACGTTTTCCAATGATGAGCACT
TTTAAAGTTCTGCTATGTGGCGCGGTATTATCCCGTGTTGACGCCGGGCAAGAGCAACTCGGTCGCCGCA
TACACTATTCTCAGAATGACTTGGTTGAGTACTCACCAGTCACAGAAAAGCATCTTACGGATGGCATGAC
AGTAAGAGAATTATGCAGTGCTGCCATAACCATGAGTGATAACACTGCGGCCAACTTACTTCTGACAACG
ATCGGAGGACCGAAGGAGCTAACCGCTTTTTTGCACAACATGGGGGATCATGTAACTCGCCTTGATCGTT
GGGAACCGGAGCTGAATGAAGCCATACCAAACGACGAGCGTGACACCACGATGCCTGCAGCAATGGCAAC
AACGTTGCGCAAACTATTAACTGGCGAACTACTTACTCTAGCTTCCCGGCAACAATTAATAGACTGGATG
GAGGCGGATAAAGTTGCAGGACCACTTCTGCGCTCGGCCCTTCCGGCTGGCTGGTTTATTGCTGATAAAT
CTGGAGCCGGTGAGCGTGGGTCTCGCGGTATCATTGCAGCACTGGGGCCAGATGGTAAGCCCTCCCGTAT
CGTAGTTATCTACACGACGGGGAGTCAGGCAACTATGGATGAACGAAATAGACAGATCGCTGAGATAGGT
GCCTCACTGATTAAGCATTGGTAACTGTCAGACCAAGTTTACTCATATATACTTTAGATTGATTTAAAAC
TTCATTTTTAATTTAAAAGGATCTAGGTGAAGATCCTTTTTGATAATCTCATGACCAAAATCCCTTAACG
TGAGTTTTCGTTCCACTGAGCGTCAGACCCCGTAGAAAAGATCAAAGGATCTTCTTGAGATCCTTTTTTT
CTGCGCGTAATCTGCTGCTTGCAAACAAAAAAACCACCGCTACCAGCGGTGGTTTGTTTGCCGGATCAAG
AGCTACCAACTCTTTTTCCGAAGGTAACTGGCTTCAGCAGAGCGCAGATACCAAATACTGTCCTTCTAGT
GTAGCCGTAGTTAGGCCACCACTTCAAGAACTCTGTAGCACCGCCTACATACCTCGCTCTGCTAATCCTG
TTACCAGTGGCTGCTGCCAGTGGCGATAAGTCGTGTCTTACCGGGTTGGACTCAAGACGATAGTTACCGG
ATAAGGCGCAGCGGTCGGGCTGAACGGGGGGTTCGTGCACACAGCCCAGCTTGGAGCGAACGACCTACAC
CGAACTGAGATACCTACAGCGTGAGCTATGAGAAAGCGCCACGCTTCCCGAAGGGAGAAAGGCGGACAGG
TATCCGGTAAGCGGCAGGGTCGGAACAGGAGAGCGCACGAGGGAGCTTCCAGGGGGAAACGCCTGGTATC
TTTATAGTCCTGTCGGGTTTCGCCACCTCTGACTTGAGCGTCGATTTTTGTGATGCTCGTCAGGGGGGCG
GAGCCTATGGAAA
