>Addgene plasmid #160983 | pGST-POLA1-N0 | depositor partial sequence | sequence record 311891 | pGST-POLA1-N0 sequence 1462 bps
NNNNNNNNNNNNNNNTTTGGTGGTGGCGANCATCCTCCCAAAATCGATACGACCGAAAACCTGTATTTTC
AGGGCGCCATGATGGCGCCCATGCACGAAGAGGACTGTAAACTGGAGGCAAGCGCTGTGTCAGATTCAGG
GAGTTTTGCAGCTTCCCGAGCTCGGCGAGAAAAGAAATCAAAGAAAGGACGTCAAGAAGCTTTAGAGAGA
CTGAAAAAGGCTAAAGCTGGGGAGAAGTATAAATACGAAATGGGATAGGCTATGTGGAAGATGGCAGAGA
GATTTTTGATGATGACCTTGAGGATGATGCACTTGACACCTGTGGAAAAGGAAGTGATGGCAAAGCACAC
AGAAAGGACAGGAAGGATGTAAAGAAACCTTCAGTGACAAAACCAAACAATATCAAGGCAATGTTCATTG
CTAGTGCCGGGAAGAAAACTACAGATAAAGCAGTAGACTTGTCCAAGGATGATCTGCTAGGTGACATTCT
ACAGGATCTAAACACTGAGACAGCTCAAATAACTCCACCACCTGTATTGATACCAAAGAAAAAAAGATCT
ACTGGGGCTTTGCTCAACCCTTTTTGAGATCCGGAATTCAAAGGCCTACGTCGACGAGCTCAACTAGTGC
GGCCGCTTTCGAATCTAGAGCCTGCAGTCTCGAGCGGCCGCATCGTGACTGACTGACGATCTGCCTCGCG
CGTTTCGGNGATGACGGNNNNNNNNNNNNANNNNTGNNNNNCCCGNNNNNNNNNNNAGNNNNNCNNNCNN
NNGATNNNNNNNNNNNNCANNCNNGNCNNNNGNNNNNNNNNNNNNNNNNNNNNNNNNNNNNNNNNNNNNN
NNNNNNNNNNNNNNNNNNNNNNNNNNTNNCANNNCCNNNNTCNNCNNNNCCNNNNNNNNANNNNNNNNNT
NNNNNNCNNNNNNNNNNNNNTTNNNNNNCNNNNNNNNNNNNTNCNNNNNNNNNNNTNCNNNNCCNNNNNN
NNNNNNCNNNNTTNNNNNNNNCNNNNNNNNCNCNNNNNNNNNNNNNNNNNCNNNNNNNNNNCNNNCNNNN
NNNNNNNCNNNNNNNNNNNNNNNNNNNNANNNNCNANNNNNNNNNNNNNNNTNNNNNNNNNNNNNNNNNN
NNNNNTNNCNNNNNNCCCNNNNNNNNNNNNNNNNNNNNNNNNNNCNNNNNTNNNNNNNNNNTNNNNNNNN
NNNNNNCNNNNNNNNNNNNNNNCNNNNNNNNNNNNNNNNCNNNNNNNTTNNNNNNNNNNNNNNNNNCNNN
NNNNNNNCANNNNNNNNNNNNNNNNNNNNNNNNNNNNTNTNNNNNNCNNNNNNNNNNNNNNNNNNNNNNN
NNNNNNNNNNNNNNNNCNACNNNCTCNNNNNNNNNNCNNNNNNNNNNNNNNNNNNNNNNNNNNNNNNNNN
NNNNNNNNNNNNNNNNNCNCNNNCNNNNNNTTNNNNNNNNNNNNNNNNNNNNNNNCNNNNTT
